>Addgene plasmid #119684 | pBMN mCherry-OPTN(F178A/D474N) | addgene full sequence | sequence record 233070 | Addgene NGS Result
GGTTTCAATGTGCATGAATGCTGCAATATTCCTGTTACCAAAGCTAGTATAAATAAAAATAGATAAACGT
GGAAATTACTTAGAGTTTCTGTCATTAACGTTTCCTTCCTCAGTTGACAACATAAATGCGCTGCTGAGAA
GCCAGTTTGCATCTGTCAGGATCAATTTCCCATTATGCCAGTCATATTAATTACTAGTCAATTAGTTGAT
TTTTATTTTTGACATATACATGTGAAAGACCCCACCTGTAGGTTTGGCAAGCTAGCTTAAGTAACGCCAT
TTTGCAAGGCATGGAAAAATACATAACTGAGAATAGAAAAGTTCAGATCAAGGTCAGGAACAGATGGAAC
AGCTGAATATGGGCCAAACAGGATATCTGTGGTAAGCAGTTCCTGCCCCGGCTCAGGGCCAAGAACAGAT
GGAACAGCTGAATATGGGCCAAACAGGATATCTGTGGTAAGCAGTTCCTGCCCCGGCTCAGGGCCAAGAA
CAGATGGTCCCCAGATGCGGTCCAGCCCTCAGCAGTTTCTAGAGAACCATCAGATGTTTCCAGGGTGCCC
CAAGGACCTGAAATGACCCTGTGCCTTATTTGAACTAACCAATCAGTTCGCTTCTCGCTTCTGTTCGCGC
GCTTCTGCTCCCCGAGCTCAATAAAAGAGCCCACAACCCCTCACTCGGCGCGCCAGTCCTCCGATTGACT
GAGTCGCCCGGGTACCCGTGTATCCAATAAACCCTCTTGCAGTTGCATCCGACTTGTGGTCTCGCTGTTC
CTTGGGAGGGTCTCCTCTGAGTGATTGACTACCCGTCAGCGGGGGTCTTTCATTTGGGGGCTCGTCCGGG
ATCGGGAGACCCCTGCCCAGGGACCACCGACCCACCACCGGGAGGTAAGCTGGCCAGCAACTTATCTGTG
TCTGTCCGATTGTCTAGTGTCTATGACTGATTTTATGCGCCTGCGTCGGTACTAGTTAGCTAACTAGCTC
TGTATCTGGCGGACCCGTGGTGGAACTGACGAGTTCGGAACACCCGGCCGCAACCCTGGGAGACGTCCCA
GGGACTTCGGGGGCCGTTTTTGTGGCCCGACCTGAGTCCAAAAATCCCGATCGTTTTGGACTCTTTGGTG
CACCCCCCTTAGAGGAGGGATATGTGGTTCTGGTAGGAGACGAGAACCTAAAACAGTTCCCGCCTCCGTC
TGAATTTTTGCTTTCGGTTTGGGACCGAAGCCGCGCCGCGCGTCTTGTCTGCTGCAGCATCGTTCTGTGT
TGTCTCTGTCTGACTGTGTTTCTGTATTTGTCTGAAAATATGGGCCCGGGCCAGACTGTTACCACTCCCT
TAAGTTTGACCTTAGGTCACTGGAAAGATGTCGAGCGGATCGCTCACAACCAGTCGGTAGATGTCAAGAA
GAGACGTTGGGTTACCTTCTGCTCTGCAGAATGGCCAACCTTTAACGTCGGATGGCCGCGAGACGGCACC
TTTAACCGAGACCTCATCACCCAGGTTAAGATCAAGGTCTTTTCACCTGGCCCGCATGGACACCCAGACC
AGGTCCCCTACATCGTGACCTGGGAAGCCTTGGCTTTTGACCCCCCTCCCTGGGTCAAGCCCTTTGTACA
CCCTAAGCCTCCGCCTCCTCTTCCTCCATCCGCCCCGTCTCTCCCCCTTGAACCTCCTCGTTCGACCCCG
CCTCGATCCTCCCTTTATCCAGCCCTCACTCCTTCTCTAGGCGCCCCCATATGGCCATATGAGATCTTAT
ATGGGGCACCCCCGCCCCTTGTAAACTTCCCTGACCCTGACATGACAAGAGTTACTAACAGCCCCTCTCT
CCAAGCTCACTTACAGGCTCTCTACTTAGTCCAGCACGAAGTCTGGAGACCTCTGGCGGCAGCCTACCAA
GAACAACTGGACCGACCGGTGGTACCTCACCCTTACCGAGTCGGCGACACAGTGTGGGTCCGCCGACACC
AGACTAAGAACCTAGAACCTCGCTGGAAAGGACCTTACACAGTCCTGCTGACCACCCCCACCGCCCTCAA
AGTAGACGGCATCGCAGCTTGGATACACGCCGCCCACGTGAAGGCTGCCGACCCCGGGGGTGGACCATCC
TCTAGACTGCCGCCACCATGGTGAGCAAGGGCGAGGAGGATAACATGGCCATCATCAAGGAGTTCATGCG
CTTCAAGGTGCACATGGAGGGCTCCGTGAACGGCCACGAGTTCGAGATCGAGGGCGAGGGCGAGGGCCGC
CCCTACGAGGGCACCCAGACCGCCAAGCTGAAGGTGACCAAGGGTGGCCCCCTGCCCTTCGCCTGGGACA
TCCTGTCCCCTCAGTTCATGTACGGCTCCAAGGCCTACGTGAAGCACCCCGCCGACATCCCCGACTACTT
GAAGCTGTCCTTCCCCGAGGGCTTCAAGTGGGAGCGCGTGATGAACTTCGAGGACGGCGGCGTGGTGACC
GTGACCCAGGACTCCTCCCTGCAGGACGGCGAGTTCATCTACAAGGTGAAGCTGCGCGGCACCAACTTCC
CCTCCGACGGCCCCGTAATGCAGAAGAAGACCATGGGCTGGGAGGCCTCCTCCGAGCGGATGTACCCCGA
GGACGGCGCCCTGAAGGGCGAGATCAAGCAGAGGCTGAAGCTGAAGGACGGCGGCCACTACGACGCTGAG
GTCAAGACCACCTACAAGGCCAAGAAGCCCGTGCAGCTGCCCGGCGCCTACAACGTCAACATCAAGTTGG
ACATCACCTCCCACAACGAGGACTACACCATCGTGGAACAGTACGAACGCGCCGAGGGCCGCCACTCCAC
CGGCGGCATGGACGAGCTGTACAAGTCCGGACTCAGATCTCGAGCTCAAGCTTGGTCCCATCAACCTCTC
AGCTGCCTCACTGAAAAGGAGGACAGCCCCAGTGAAAGCACAGGAAATGGACCCCCCCACCTGGCCCACC
CAAACCTGGACACGTTTACCCCGGAGGAGCTGCTGCAGCAGATGAAAGAGCTCCTGACCGAGAACCACCA
GCTGAAAGAAGCCATGAAGCTAAATAATCAAGCCATGAAAGGGAGATTTGAGGAGCTTTCGGCCTGGACA
GAGAAACAGAAGGAAGAACGCCAGTTTTTTGAGATACAGAGCAAAGAAGCAAAAGAGCGTCTAATGGCCT
TGAGTCATGAGAATGAGAAATTGAAGGAAGAGCTTGGAAAACTAAAAGGGAAATCAGAAAGGTCATCTGA
GGACCCCACTGATGACTCCAGGCTTCCCAGGGCCGAAGCGGAGCAGGAAAAGGACCAGCTCAGGACCCAG
GTGGTGAGGCTACAAGCAGAGAAGGCAGACCTGTTGGGCATCGTGTCTGAACTGCAGCTCAAGCTGAACT
CCAGCGGCTCCTCAGAAGATTCCGCTGTTGAAATTAGGATGGCTGAAGGAGAAGCAGAAGGGTCAGTAAA
AGAAATCAAGCATAGTCCTGGGCCCACGAGAACAGTCTCCACTGGCACGGCATTGTCTAAATATAGGAGC
AGATCTGCAGATGGGGCCAAGAATTACTTCGAACATGAGGAGTTAACTGTGAGCCAGCTCCTGCTGTGCC
TAAGGGAAGGGAATCAGAAGGTGGAGAGACTTGAAGTTGCACTCAAGGAGGCCAAAGAAAGAGTTTCAGA
TTTTGAAAAGAAAACAAGTAATCGTTCTGAGATTGAAACCCAGACAGAGGGGAGCACAGAGAAAGAGAAT
GATGAAGAGAAAGGCCCGGAGACTGTTGGAAGCGAAGTGGAAGCACTGAACCTCCAGGTGACATCTCTGT
TTAAGGAGCTTCAAGAGGCTCATACAAAACTCAGCGAAGCTGAGCTAATGAAGAAGAGACTTCAAGAAAA
GTGTCAGGCCCTTGAAAGGAAAAATTCTGCAATTCCATCAGAGTTGAATGAAAAGCAAGAGCTTGTTTAT
ACTAACAAAAAGTTAGAGCTACAAGTGGAAAGCATGCTATCAGAAATCAAAATGGAACAGGCTAAAACAG
AGGATGAAAAGTCCAAATTAACTGTGCTACAGATGACACACAACAAGCTTCTTCAAGAACATAATAATGC
ATTGAAAACAATTGAGGAACTAACAAGAAAAGAGTCAGAAAAAGTGGACAGGGCAGTGCTGAAGGAACTG
AGTGAAAAACTGGAACTGGCAGAGAAGGCTCTGGCTTCCAAACAGCTGCAAATGGATGAAATGAAGCAAA
CCATTGCCAAGCAGGAAGAGGACCTGGAAACCATGACCATCCTCAGGGCTCAGATGGAAGTTTACTGTTC
TAATTTTCATGCTGAAAGAGCAGCGAGAGAGAAAATTCATGAGGAAAAGGAGCAACTGGCATTGCAGCTG
GCAGTTCTGCTGAAAGAGAATGATGCTTTCGAAGACGGAGGCAGGCAGTCCTTGATGGAGATGCAGAGTC
GTCATGGGGCGAGAACAAGTGACTCTGACCAGCAGGCTTACCTTGTTCAAAGAGGAGCTGAGGACAGGGA
CTGGCGGCAACAGCGGAATATTCCGATTCATTCCTGCCCCAAGTGTGGAGAGGTTCTGCCTGACATAGAC
ACGTTACAGATTCACGTGATGGATTGCATCATTTAAGGATCCACCGGATCTAGATAACTGATCACGATAA
AATAAAAGATTTTATTTAGTCTCCAGAAAAAGGGGGGAATGAAAGACCCCACCTGTAGGTTTGGCAAGCT
AGCTTAAGTAACGCCATTTTGCAAGGCATGGAAAAATACATAACTGAGAATAGAGAAGTTCAGATCAAGG
TCAGGAACAGATGGAACAGCTGAATATGGGCCAAACAGGATATCTGTGGTAAGCAGTTCCTGCCCCGGCT
CAGGGCCAAGAACAGATGGAACAGCTGAATATGGGCCAAACAGGATATCTGTGGTAAGCAGTTCCTGCCC
CGGCTCAGGGCCAAGAACAGATGGTCCCCAGATGCGGTCCAGCCCTCAGCAGTTTCTAGAGAACCATCAG
ATGTTTCCAGGGTGCCCCAAGGACCTGAAATGACCCTGTGCCTTATTTGAACTAACCAATCAGTTCGCTT
CTCGCTTCTGTTCGCGCGCTTCTGCTCCCCGAGCTCAATAAAAGAGCCCACAACCCCTCACTCGGGGCGC
CAGTCCTCCGATTGACTGAGTCGCCCGGGTACCCGTGTATCCAATAAACCCTCTTGCAGTTGCATCCGAC
TTGTGGTCTCGCTGTTCCTTGGGAGGGTCTCCTCTGAGTGATTGACTACCCGTCAGCGGGGGTCTTTCAC
ATGCAGCATGTATCAAAATTAATTTGGTTTTTTTTCTTAAGTATTTACATTAAATGGCCATAGTTGCATT
AATGAATCGGCCAACGCGCGGGGAGAGGCGGTTTGCGTATTGGGCGCTCTTCCGCTTCCTCGCTCACTGA
CTCGCTGCGCTCGGTCGTTCGGCTGCGGCGAGCGGTATCAGCTCACTCAAAGGCGGTAATACGGTTATCC
ACAGAATCAGGGGATAACGCAGGAAAGAACATGTGAGCAAAAGGCCAGCAAAAGGCCAGGAACCGTAAAA
AGGCCGCGTTGCTGGCGTTTTTCCATAGGCTCCGCCCCCCTGACGAGCATCACAAAAATCGACGCTCAAG
TCAGAGGTGGCGAAACCCGACAGGACTATAAAGATACCAGGCGTTTCCCCCTGGAAGCTCCCTCGTGCGC
TCTCCTGTTCCGACCCTGCCGCTTACCGGATACCTGTCCGCCTTTCTCCCTTCGGGAAGCGTGGCGCTTT
CTCATAGCTCACGCTGTAGGTATCTCAGTTCGGTGTAGGTCGTTCGCTCCAAGCTGGGCTGTGTGCACGA
ACCCCCCGTTCAGCCCGACCGCTGCGCCTTATCCGGTAACTATCGTCTTGAGTCCAACCCGGTAAGACAC
GACTTATCGCCACTGGCAGCAGCCACTGGTAACAGGATTAGCAGAGCGAGGTATGTAGGCGGTGCTACAG
AGTTCTTGAAGTGGTGGCCTAACTACGGCTACACTAGAAGAACAGTATTTGGTATCTGCGCTCTGCTGAA
GCCAGTTACCTTCGGAAAAAGAGTTGGTAGCTCTTGATCCGGCAAACAAACCACCGCTGGTAGCGGTGGT
TTTTTTGTTTGCAAGCAGCAGATTACGCGCAGAAAAAAAGGATCTCAAGAAGATCCTTTGATCTTTTCTA
CGGGGTCTGACGCTCAGTGGAACGAAAACTCACGTTAAGGGATTTTGGTCATGAGATTATCAAAAAGGAT
CTTCACCTAGATCCTTTTGCGGCCGGCCGCAAATCAATCTAAAGTATATATGAGTAAACTTGGTCTGACA
GTTACCAATGCTTAATCAGTGAGGCACCTATCTCAGCGATCTGTCTATTTCGTTCATCCATAGTTGCCTG
ACTCCCCGTCGTGTAGATAACTACGATACGGGAGGGCTTACCATCTGGCCCCAGTGCTGCAATGATACCG
CGAGACCCACGCTCACCGGCTCCAGATTTATCAGCAATAAACCAGCCAGCCGGAAGGGCCGAGCGCAGAA
GTGGTCCTGCAACTTTATCCGCCTCCATCCAGTCTATTAATTGTTGCCGGGAAGCTAGAGTAAGTAGTTC
GCCAGTTAATAGTTTGCGCAACGTTGTTGCCATTGCTACAGGCATCGTGGTGTCACGCTCGTCGTTTGGT
ATGGCTTCATTCAGCTCCGGTTCCCAACGATCAAGGCGAGTTACATGATCCCCCATGTTGTGCAAAAAAG
CGGTTAGCTCCTTCGGTCCTCCGATCGTTGTCAGAAGTAAGTTGGCCGCAGTGTTATCACTCATGGTTAT
GGCAGCACTGCATAATTCTCTTACTGTCATGCCATCCGTAAGATGCTTTTCTGTGACTGGTGAGTACTCA
ACCAAGTCATTCTGAGAATAGTGTATGCGGCGACCGAGTTGCTCTTGCCCGGCGTCAATACGGGATAATA
CCGCGCCACATAGCAGAACTTTAAAAGTGCTCATCATTGGAAAACGTTCTTCGGGGCGAAAACTCTCAAG
GATCTTACCGCTGTTGAGATCCAGTTCGATGTAACCCACTCGTGCACCCAACTGATCTTCAGCATCTTTT
ACTTTCACCAGCGTTTCTGGGTGAGCAAAAACAGGAAGGCAAAATGCCGCAAAAAAGGGAATAAGGGCGA
CACGGAAATGTTGAATACTCATACTCTTCCTTTTTCAATATTATTGAAGCATTTATCAGGGTTATTGTCT
CATGAGCGGATACATATTTGAATGTATTTAGAAAAATAAACAAATAGGGGTTCCGCGCACATTTCCCCGA
AAAGTGCCACCAGCTTTGCTCTTAGGAGTTTCCTAATACATCCCAAACTCAAATATATAAAGCATTTGAC
TTGTTCTATGCCCTAGGGGGCGGGGGGAAGCTAAGCCAGCTTTTTTTAACATTTAAAATGTGGTAATGAC
TCCAACTTATTGATAGTGTTTTATGTTCAGATAATGCCCGATGACTTTGTCATGCAGCTCCACCGATTTT
GAGAACGACAGCGACTTCCGTCCCAGCCGTGCCAGGTGCTGCCTCAGATTCAGGTTATGCCGCTCAATTC
GCTGCGTATATCGCTTGCTGATTACGTGCAGCTTTCCCTTCAGGCGGGATTCATACAGCGGCCAGCCATC
CGTCATCCATATCACCACGTCAAAGGGTGACAGCAGGCTCATAAGACGCCCCAGCGTCGCCATAGTGCGT
TCACCGAATACGTGCGCAACAACCGTCTTCCGGAGACTGTCATACGCGTAAAACAGCCAGCGCTGGCGCG
ATTTAGCCCCGACATAGCCCCACTGTTCGTCCATTTCCGCGCAGACGATGACGTCACTGCCCGGCTGTAT
GCGCGAGGTTACCGACTGCGGCCTGAGTTTTTTAAGTGACGTAAAATCGTGTTGAGGCCAACGCCCATAA
TGCGGGCTGTTGCCCGGCATCCAACGCCATTCATGGCCATATCAATGATTTTCTGGTGCGTACCGGGTTG
AGAAGCGGTGTAAGTGAACTGCAGTTGCCATGTTTTACGGCAGTGAGAGCAGAGATAGCGCTGATGTCCG
GCGGTGCTTTTGCCGTTACGCACCACCCCGTCAGTAGCTGAACAGGAGGGACAGCTGATAGAAACAGAAG
CCACTGGAGCACCTCAAAAACACCATCATACACTAAATCAGTAAGTTGGCAGCATCACCTTAAAATGTTA
ATTCCATTTTAAATGCACAGATGTTTTTATTTCATAAG
Features (pLannotate 1.2.2; 14 found; start..end, strand, type, name):
    233..824     +  LTR            LTR: long terminal repeat from Moloney murine leukemia virus
    887..1244    +  misc_feature   MMLV Ψ: packaging signal of Moloney murine leukemia virus (MMLV)
   1309..1725    +  CDS            gag (truncated): truncated Moloney murine leukemia virus (MMLV) gag gene lacking the start codon
   1735..2109    +  misc_feature   pol region: Moloney murine leukemia virus (MMLV) pol region containing the splice acceptor site
   2118..2825    +  CDS            mCherry: mCherry is a basic (constitutively fluorescent) red fluorescent protein published in 2004, derived from Discosoma sp.. It is reported to be a very rapidly-maturing monomer with low acid sensitivity.
   2826..2853    +  misc_feature   MCS (fragment): multiple cloning site
   2856..4583    +  CDS            OPTN: OPTN_HUMAN - Also known as FIP2, GLC1E, HIP7, HYPL, NRP. Experimental evidence at protein level: Swiss-Prot protein existence level 1. (Microbial infection) May constitute a cellular target for adenovirus E3 14.7 and Bluetongue virus protein NS3 to inhibit innate immune response. From Homo sapiens (Human).
   4658..4779    +  LTR            3' LTR (ΔU3) (fragment): self-inactivating 3' long terminal repeat (LTR) from Moloney murine leukemia virus
   4780..5249    +  LTR            LTR: long terminal repeat from Moloney murine leukemia virus
   5315..5367    -  CDS            lacI (fragment): lac repressor; lacI; The lac repressor binds to the lac operator to inhibit transcription in E. coli. This inhibition can be relieved by adding lactose or isopropyl-β-D-thiogalactopyranoside (IPTG).
   5550..6138    -  rep_origin     ori: high-copy-number ColE1/pMB1/pBR322/pUC origin of replication
   6302..7162    -  CDS            AmpR: β-lactamase; bla; confers resistance to ampicillin, carbenicillin, and related antibiotics
   7163..7267    -  promoter       AmpR promoter: bla
   7412..8179    -  mobile_element IS1: prokaryotic transposable element IS1
