[The description below was written by a language model from this plasmid's Addgene catalogue record and pLannotate feature annotations shown in this document.]
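Description:
pBMN mCherry-OPTN(F178A/D474N) is an 8.2 kb Moloney murine leukemia virus (MMLV)-based retroviral vector for expressing a mutant form of human optineurin (OPTN) in mammalian cells. It is propagated in E. coli through a high-copy ColE1/pUC-type origin and selected with ampicillin via a β-lactamase cassette driven by its own promoter. The annotated sequence also contains a short lacI fragment and an IS1 prokaryotic transposable element in the bacterial backbone. The record does not say whether the IS1 element is an intended part of pBMN or an insertion acquired during propagation.

The retroviral portion runs from a 5' MMLV LTR through the Ψ packaging signal, a truncated gag segment lacking its start codon, and a pol region that carries the splice acceptor. It ends in 3' LTR sequences, which the annotation splits into a short fragment matched to a ΔU3 LTR and an adjoining MMLV LTR. No separate internal promoter is annotated, so expression presumably comes from the 5' LTR. Ψ and the extended gag region allow the transcript to be packaged into virions when gag, pol and env are supplied in trans by a packaging cell line. No mammalian selection marker is annotated, so mCherry fluorescence is the apparent means of identifying transduced cells.

The payload is an mCherry coding sequence joined by a short multiple cloning site remnant to the OPTN open reading frame, giving an N-terminally mCherry-tagged protein. The insert carries F178A and D474N, which the record describes as a LIR/UBD double mutant, meaning both the LC3-interacting region and the ubiquitin-binding domain are altered. The associated study examined LC3/GABARAP-dependent, ubiquitin-independent recruitment of optineurin and NDP52 in mitophagy, so the construct suits imaging how loss of both interactions affects OPTN recruitment.
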