Addgene plasmid #119684: pBMN mCherry-OPTN(F178A/D474N)
Purpose: For mammalian expression of LIR/UBD double mutant OPTN
Depositing lab: Michael Lazarou. Depositing organization: Monash University. Publication: LC3/GABARAPs drive ubiquitin-independent recruitment of Optineurin and NDP52 to amplify mitophagy. Padman BS, Nguyen TN, Uoselis L, Skulsuppaisarn M, Nguyen LK, Lazarou M. Nat Commun. 2019 Jan 24;10(1):408. doi: 10.1038/s41467-019-08335-6. PubMed 30679426.
Backbone
  Vector backbone: pBMN
  Vector type: Mammalian Expression, Retroviral
Growth in bacteria
  Bacterial resistance: Ampicillin, 100 μg/mL
  Growth temperature: 37°C
  Growth strain: NEB Stable
  Copy number: High Copy
Gene/Insert
  Gene/Insert name: OPTN
  Species: H. sapiens (human)
  Insert size (bp): 1727
  Mutation: F178A/D474N
  Entrez Gene: OPTN (a.k.a. ALS12, FIP2, GLC1E, HIP7, HYPL, NRP, TFIIIA-INTP)
  Tag / fusion protein: mCherry (N terminal on insert)
  Cloning method: Gibson Cloning
Terms and licenses: Academic/Nonprofit Terms; Industry Terms: Not Available to Industry
How to cite: pBMN mCherry-OPTN(F178A/D474N) was a gift from Michael Lazarou (Addgene plasmid # 119684 ; http://n2t.net/addgene:119684 ; RRID:Addgene_119684)
